>Addgene plasmid #170595 | p663-UBC-miniTurbo-V5-PAK6_IDG-K | addgene full sequence | sequence record 335765 | Addgene NGS Result
CACCATTATCGTTTCAGACCCACCTCCCAACCCCGAGGGGACCCGACAGGCCCGAAGGAATAGAAGAAGA
AGGTGGAGAGAGAGACAGAGACAGATCCATTCGATTAGTGAACGGATCTCGACGGTATCGGTTAACTTTT
AAAAGAAAAGGGGGGATTGGGGGGTACAGTGCAGGGGAAAGAATAGTAGACATAATAGCAACAGACATAC
AAACTAAAGAATTACAAAAACAAATTACAAAATTCAAAATTTTATCGTCCAGTGTGGTGGAATTCTGCAG
ATATCACAACTTTGTATAGAAAAGTTGGCCTCCGCGCCGGGTTTTGGCGCCTCCCGCGGGCGCCCCCCTC
CTCACGGCGAGCGCTGCCACGTCAGACGAAGGGCGCAGCGAGCGTCCTGATCCTTCCGCCCGGACGCTCA
GGACAGCGGCCCGCTGCTCATAAGACTCGGCCTTAGAACCCCAGTATCAGCAGAAGGACATTTTAGGACG
GGACTTGGGTGACTCTAGGGCACTGGTTTTCTTTCCAGAGAGCGGAACAGGCGAGGAAAAGTAGTCCCTT
CTCGGCGATTCTGCGGAGGGATCTCCGTGGGGCGGTGAACGCCGATGATTATATAAGGACGCGCCGGGTG
TGGCACAGCTAGTTCCGTCGCAGCCGGGATTTGGGTCGCGGTTCTTGTTTGTGGATCGCTGTGATCGTCA
CTTGGTGAGTAGCGGGCTGCTGGGCTGGCCGGGGCTTTCGTGGCCGCCGGGCCGCTCGGTGGGACGGAAG
CGTGTGGAGAGACCGCCAAGGGCTGTAGTCTGGGTCCGCGAGCAAGGTTGCCCTGAACTGGGGGTTGGGG
GGAGCGCAGCAAAATGGCGGCTGTTCCCGAGTCTTGAATGGAAGACGCTTGTGAGGCGGGCTGTGAGGTC
GTTGAAACAAGGTGGGGGGCATGGTGGGCGGCAAGAACCCAAGGTCTTGAGGCCTTCGCTAATGCGGGAA
AGCTCTTATTCGGGTGAGATGGGCTGGGGCACCATCTGGGGACCCTGACGTGAAGTTTGTCACTGACTGG
AGAACTCGGTTTGTCGTCTGTTGCGGGGGCGGCAGTTATGGCGGTGCCGTTGGGCAGTGCACCCGTACCT
TTGGGAGCGCGCGCCCTCGTCGTGTCGTGACGTCACCCGTTCTGTTGGCTTATAATGCAGGGTGGGGCCA
CCTGCCGGTAGGTGTGCGGTAGGCTTTTCTCCGTCGCAGGACGCAGGGTTCGGGCCTAGGGTAGGCTCTC
CTGAATCGACAGGCGCCGGACCTCTGGTGAGGGGAGGGATAAGTGAGGCGTCAGTTTCTTTGGTCGGTTT
TATGTACCTATCTTCTTAAGTAGCTGAAGCTCCGGTTTTGAACTATGCGCTCGGGGTTGGCGAGTGTGTT
TTGTGAAGTTTTTTAGGCACCTTTTGAAATGTAATCATTTGGGTCAATATGTAATTTTCAGTGTTAGACT
AGTAAATTGTCCGCTAAATTCTGGCCGTTTTTGGCTTTTTTGTTAGACGGCCAACTTTTGTATACAAAGT
GGGCCACCATGGGAATCCCGCTGCTGAACGCTAAACAGATTCTGGGACAGCTGGACGGCGGGAGCGTGGC
AGTCCTGCCTGTGGTCGACTCCACCAATCAGTACCTGCTGGATCGAATCGGCGAGCTGAAGAGTGGGGAT
GCTTGCATTGCAGAATATCAGCAGGCAGGGAGAGGAAGCAGAGGGAGGAAATGGTTCTCTCCTTTTGGAG
CTAACCTGTACCTGAGTATGTTTTGGCGCCTGAAGCGGGGACCAGCAGCAATCGGCCTGGGCCCGGTCAT
CGGAATTGTCATGGCAGAAGCGCTGCGAAAGCTGGGAGCAGACAAGGTGCGAGTCAAATGGCCCAATGAC
CTGTATCTGCAGGATAGAAAGCTGGCAGGCATCCTGGTGGAGCTGGCCGGAATAACAGGCGATGCTGCAC
AGATCGTCATTGGCGCCGGGATTAACGTGGCTATGAGGCGCGTGGAGGAAAGCGTGGTCAATCAGGGCTG
GATCACACTGCAGGAAGCAGGGATTAACCTGGACAGGAATACTCTGGCCGCTATGCTGATCCGAGAGCTG
CGGGCAGCCCTGGAACTGTTCGAGCAGGAAGGCCTGGCTCCATATCTGTCACGGTGGGAGAAGCTGGATA
ACTTCATCAATAGACCCGTGAAGCTGATCATTGGGGACAAAGAGATTTTCGGGATTAGCCGGGGGATTGA
TAAACAGGGAGCCCTGCTGCTGGAACAGGACGGAGTTATCAAACCCTGGATGGGCGGAGAAATCAGTCTG
CGGTCTGCCGAAAAGGCTAGCGGCAAGCCCATCCCCAACCCCCTGCTGGGCCTGGACAGCACCACAAGTT
TGTACAAAAAAGCAGGCTCCACCATGTTCCGCAAGAAAAAGAAGAAACGCCCTGAGATCTCAGCGCCACA
GAACTTCCAGCACCGTGTCCACACCTCCTTCGACCCCAAAGAAGGCAAGTTTGTGGGCCTCCCCCCACAA
TGGCAGAACATCCTGGACACACTGCGGCGCCCCAAGCCCGTGGTGGACCCTTCGCGAATCACACGGGTGC
AGCTCCAGCCCATGAAGACAGTGGTGCGGGGCAGCGCGATGCCTGTGGATGGCTACATCTCGGGGCTGCT
CAACGACATCCAGAAGTTGTCAGTCATCAGCTCCAACACCCTGCGTGGCCGCAGCCCCACCAGCCGGCGG
CGGGCACAGTCCCTGGGGCTGCTGGGGGATGAGCACTGGGCCACCGACCCAGACATGTACCTCCAGAGCC
CCCAGTCTGAGCGCACTGACCCCCACGGCCTCTACCTCAGCTGCAACGGGGGCACACCAGCAGGCCACAA
GCAGATGCCGTGGCCCGAGCCACAGAGCCCACGGGTCCTGCCCAATGGGCTGGCTGCAAAGGCACAGTCC
CTGGGCCCCGCCGAGTTTCAGGGTGCCTCGCAGCGCTGTCTGCAGCTGGGTGCCTGCCTGCAGAGCTCCC
CACCAGGAGCCTCGCCCCCCACGGGCACCAATAGGCATGGAATGAAGGCTGCCAAGCATGGCTCTGAGGA
GGCCCGGCCACAGTCCTGCCTGGTGGGCTCAGCCACAGGCAGGCCAGGTGGGGAAGGCAGCCCTAGCCCT
AAGACCCGGGAGAGCAGCCTGAAGCGCAGGCTATTCCGAAGCATGTTCCTGTCCACTGCTGCCACAGCCC
CTCCAAGCAGCAGCAAGCCAGGCCCTCCACCACAGAGCAAGCCCAACTCCTCTTTCCGACCGCCGCAGAA
AGACAACCCCCCAAGCCTGGTGGCCAAGGCCCAGTCCTTGCCCTCGGACCAGCCGGTGGGGACCTTCAGC
CCTCTGACCACTTCGGATACCAGCAGCCCCCAGAAGTCCCTCCGCACAGCCCCGGCCACAGGCCAGCTTC
CAGGCCGGTCTTCCCCAGCGGGATCCCCCCGCACCTGGCACGCCCAGATCAGCACCAGCAACCTGTACCT
GCCCCAGGACCCCACGGTTGCCAAGGGTGCCCTGGCTGGTGAGGACACAGGTGTTGTGACACATGAGCAG
TTCAAGGCTGCGCTCAGGATGGTGGTGGACCAGGGTGACCCCCGGCTGCTGCTGGACAGCTACGTGAAGA
TTGGCGAGGGCTCCACCGGCATCGTCTGCTTGGCCCGGGAGAAGCACTCGGGCCGCCAGGTGGCCGTCAA
GATGATGGACCTCAGGAAGCAGCAGCGCAGGGAGCTGCTCTTCAACGAGGTGGTGATCATGCGGGACTAC
CAGCACTTCAACGTGGTGGAGATGTACAAGAGCTACCTGGTGGGCGAGGAGCTGTGGGTGCTCATGGAGT
TCCTGCAGGGAGGAGCCCTCACAGACATCGTCTCCCAAGTCAGGCTGAATGAGGAGCAGATTGCCACTGT
GTGTGAGGCTGTGCTGCAGGCCCTGGCCTACCTGCATGCTCAGGGTGTCATCCACCGGGACATCAAGAGT
GACTCCATCCTGCTGACCCTCGATGGCAGGGTGAAGCTCTCGGACTTCGGATTCTGTGCTCAGATCAGCA
AAGACGTCCCTAAGAGGAAGTCCCTGGTGGGAACCCCCTACTGGATGGCTCCTGAAGTGATCTCCAGGTC
TTTGTATGCCACTGAGGTGGATATCTGGTCTCTGGGCATCATGGTGATTGAGATGGTAGATGGGGAGCCA
CCGTACTTCAGTGACTCCCCAGTGCAAGCCATGAAGAGGCTCCGGGACAGCCCCCCACCCAAGCTGAAAA
ACTCTCACAAGGTCTCCCCAGTGCTGCGAGACTTCCTGGAGCGGATGCTGGTGCGGGACCCCCAAGAGAG
AGCCACAGCCCAGGAGCTCCTAGACCACCCCTTCCTGCTGCAGACAGGGCTACCTGAGTGCCTGGTGCCC
CTGATCCAGCTCTACCGAAAGCAGACCTCCACCTGCTAGGACCCAGCTTTCTTGTACAAAGTGGTGATAT
CCAGCACAGTGGCGGCCGCTCGACAATCAACCTCTGGATTACAAAATTTGTGAAAGATTGACTGGTATTC
TTAACTATGTTGCTCCTTTTACGCTATGTGGATACGCTGCTTTAATGCCTTTGTATCATGCTATTGCTTC
CCGTATGGCTTTCATTTTCTCCTCCTTGTATAAATCCTGGTTGCTGTCTCTTTATGAGGAGTTGTGGCCC
GTTGTCAGGCAACGTGGCGTGGTGTGCACTGTGTTTGCTGACGCAACCCCCACTGGTTGGGGCATTGCCA
CCACCTGTCAGCTCCTTTCCGGGACTTTCGCTTTCCCCCTCCCTATTGCCACGGCGGAACTCATCGCCGC
CTGCCTTGCCCGCTGCTGGACAGGGGCTCGGCTGTTGGGCACTGACAATTCCGTGGTGTTGTCGGGGAAG
CTGACGTCCTTTCCATGGCTGCTCGCCTGTGTTGCCACCTGGATTCTGCGCGGGACGTCCTTCTGCTACG
TCCCTTCGGCCCTCAATCCAGCGGACCTTCCTTCCCGCGGCCTGCTGCCGGCTCTGCGGCCTCTTCCGCG
TCTTCGCCTTCGCCCTCAGACGAGTCGGATCTCCCTTTGGGCCGCCTCCCCGCCTGGAATTCTACCGGGT
AGGGGAGGCGCTTTTCCCAAGGCAGTCTGGAGCATGCGCTTTAGCAGCCCCGCTGGGCACTTGGCGCTAC
ACAAGTGGCCTCTGGCCTCGCACACATTCCACATCCACCGGTAGGCGCCAACCGGCTCCGTTCTTTGGTG
GCCCCTTCGCGCCACCTTCTACTCCTCCCCTAGTCAGGAAGTTCCCCCCCGCCCCGCAGCTCGCGTCGTG
CAGGACGTGACAAATGGAAGTAGCACGTCTCACTAGTCTCGTGCAGATGGACAGCACCGCTGAGCAATGG
AAGCGGGTAGGCCTTTGGGGCAGCGGCCAATAGCAGCTTTGCTCCTTCGCTTTCTGGGCTCAGAGGCTGG
GAAGGGGTGGGTCCGGGGGCGGGCTCAGGGGCGGGCTCAGGGGCGGGGCGGGCGCCCGAAGGTCCTCCGG
AGGCCCGGCATTCTGCACGCTTCAAAAGCGCACGTCTGCCGCGCTGTTCTCCTCTTCCTCATCTCCGGGC
CTTTCGACCTGCAGCCCAAGCTTACCATGACCGAGTACAAGCCCACGGTGCGCCTCGCCACCCGCGACGA
CGTCCCCAGGGCCGTACGCACCCTCGCCGCCGCGTTCGCCGACTACCCCGCCACGCGCCACACCGTCGAT
CCGGACCGCCACATCGAGCGGGTCACCGAGCTGCAAGAACTCTTCCTCACGCGCGTCGGGCTCGACATCG
GCAAGGTGTGGGTCGCGGACGACGGCGCCGCGGTGGCGGTCTGGACCACGCCGGAGAGCGTCGAAGCGGG
GGCGGTGTTCGCCGAGATCGGCCCGCGCATGGCCGAGTTGAGCGGTTCCCGGCTGGCCGCGCAGCAACAG
ATGGAAGGCCTCCTGGCGCCGCACCGGCCCAAGGAGCCCGCGTGGTTCCTGGCCACCGTCGGCGTCTCGC
CCGACCACCAGGGCAAGGGTCTGGGCAGCGCCGTCGTGCTCCCCGGAGTGGAGGCGGCCGAGCGCGCCGG
GGTGCCCGCCTTCCTGGAGACCTCCGCGCCCCGCAACCTCCCCTTCTACGAGCGGCTCGGCTTCACCGTC
ACCGCCGACGTCGAGGTGCCCGAAGGACCGCGCACCTGGTGCATGACCCGCAAGCCCGGTGCCTGACGCC
CGCCCCACGACCCGCAGCGCCCGACCGAAAGGAGCGCACGACCCCATGCATCTCGAGGGCCCGGTACCTT
TAAGACCAATGACTTACAAGGCAGCTGTAGATCTTAGCCACTTTTTAAAAGAAAAGGGGGGACTGGAAGG
GCTAGCTCACTCCCAACGAAGACAAGATCTGCTTTTTGCTTGTACTGGGTCTCTCTGGTTAGACCAGATC
TGAGCCTGGGAGCTCTCTGGCTAACTAGGGAACCCACTGCTTAAGCCTCAATAAAGCTTGCCTTGAGTGC
TTCAAGTAGTGTGTGCCCGTCTGTTGTGTGACTCTGGTAACTAGAGATCCCTCAGACCCTTTTAGTCAGT
GTGGAAAATCTCTAGCAGTAGTAGTTCATGTCATCTTATTATTCAGTATTTATAACTTGCAAAGAAATGA
ATATCAGAGAGTGAGAGGAACTTGTTTATTGCAGCTTATAATGGTTACAAATAAAGCAATAGCATCACAA
ATTTCACAAATAAAGCATTTTTTTCACTGCATTCTAGTTGTGGTTTGTCCAAACTCATCAATGTATCTTA
TCATGTCTGGCTCTAGCTATCCCGCCCCTAACTCCGCCCATCCCGCCCCTAACTCCGCCCAGTTCCGCCC
ATTCTCCGCCCCATGGCTGACTAATTTTTTTTATTTATGCAGAGGCCGAGGCCGCCTCGGCCTCTGAGCT
ATTCCAGAAGTAGTGAGGAGGCTTTTTTGGAGGCCTAGGGACGTACCCAATTCGCCCTATAGTGAGTCGT
ATTACGCGCGCTCACTGGCCGTCGTTTTACAACGTCGTGACTGGGAAAACCCTGGCGTTACCCAACTTAA
TCGCCTTGCAGCACATCCCCCTTTCGCCAGCTGGCGTAATAGCGAAGAGGCCCGCACCGATCGCCCTTCC
CAACAGTTGCGCAGCCTGAATGGCGAATGGG
[124 nt withheld, positions 7172-7295]
C
[91 nt withheld, positions 7297-7387]
A
[49 nt withheld, positions 7389-7437]
CCTTTGACGTTGGAGTCCACGTTCTTT
[37 nt withheld, positions 7465-7501]
ACCCTATCTCGGTCTATTCTTTTGATTTATAAGGGATTTTGCCGATTTCGGCCTATTGGTTAAAAAATGA
GCTGATTTAACAAAAATTTAACGCGAATTTTAACAAAATATTAACGCTTACAATTTAGGTGGCACTTTTC
GGGGAAATGTGCGCGGAACCCCTATTTGTTTATTTTTCTAAATACATTCAAATATGTATCCGCTCATGAG
ACAATAACCCTGATAAATGCTTCAATAATATTGAAAAAGGAAGAGTATGAGTATTCAACATTTCCGTGTC
GCCCTTATTCCCTTTTTTGCGGCATTTTGCCTTCCTGTTTTTGCTCACCCAGAAACGCTGGTGAAAGTAA
AAGATGCTGAAGATCAGTTGGGTGCACGAGTGGGTTACATCGAACTGGATCTCAACAGCGGTAAGATCCT
TGAGAGTTTTCGCCCCGAAGAACGTTTTCCAATGATGAGCACTTTTAAAGTTCTGCTATGTGGCGCGGTA
TTATCCCGTATTGACGCCGGGCAAGAGCAACTCGGTCGCCGCATACACTATTCTCAGAATGACTTGGTTG
AGTACTCACCAGTCACAGAAAAGCATCTTACGGATGGCATGACAGTAAGAGAATTATGCAGTGCTGCCAT
AACCATGAGTGATAACACTGCGGCCAACTTACTTCTGACAACGATCGGAGGACCGAAGGAGCTAACCGCT
TTTTTGCACAACATGGGGGATCATGTAACTCGCCTTGATCGTTGGGAACCGGAGCTGAATGAAGCCATAC
CAAACGACGAGCGTGACACCACGATGCCTGTAGCAATGGCAACAACGTTGCGCAAACTATTAACTGGCGA
ACTACTTACTCTAGCTTCCCGGCAACAATTAATAGACTGGATGGAGGCGGATAAAGTTGCAGGACCACTT
CTGCGCTCGGCCCTTCCGGCTGGCTGGTTTATTGCTGATAAATCTGGAGCCGGTGAGCGTGGGTCTCGCG
GTATCATTGCAGCACTGGGGCCAGATGGTAAGCCCTCCCGTATCGTAGTTATCTACACGACGGGGAGTCA
GGCAACTATGGATGAACGAAATAGACAGATCGCTGAGATAGGTGCCTCACTGATTAAGCATTGGTAACTG
TCAGACCAAGTTTACTCATATATACTTTAGATTGATTTAAAACTTCATTTTTAATTTAAAAGGATCTAGG
TGAAGATCCTTTTTGATAATCTCATGACCAAAATCCCTTAACGTGAGTTTTCGTTCCACTGAGCGTCAGA
CCCCGTAGAAAAGATCAAAGGATCTTCTTGAGATCCTTTTTTTCTGCGCGTAATCTGCTGCTTGCAAACA
AAAAAACCACCGCTACCAGCGGTGGTTTGTTTGCCGGATCAAGAGCTACCAACTCTTTTTCCGAAGGTAA
CTGGCTTCAGCAGAGCGCAGATACCAAATACTGTTCTTCTAGTGTAGCCGTAGTTAGGCCACCACTTCAA
GAACTCTGTAGCACCGCCTACATACCTCGCTCTGCTAATCCTGTTACCAGTGGCTGCTGCCAGTGGCGAT
AAGTCGTGTCTTACCGGGTTGGACTCAAGACGATAGTTACCGGATAAGGCGCAGCGGTCGGGCTGAACGG
GGGGTTCGTGCACACAGCCCAGCTTGGAGCGAACGACCTACACCGAACTGAGATACCTACAGCGTGAGCT
ATGAGAAAGCGCCACGCTTCCCGAAGGGAGAAAGGCGGACAGGTATCCGGTAAGCGGCAGGGTCGGAACA
GGAGAGCGCACGAGGGAGCTTCCAGGGGGAAACGCCTGGTATCTTTATAGTCCTGTCGGGTTTCGCCACC
TCTGACTTGAGCGTCGATTTTTGTGATGCTCGTCAGGGGGGCGGAGCCTATGGAAAAACGCCAGCAACGC
GGCCTTTTTACGGTTCCTGGCCTTTTGCTGGCCTTTTGCTCACATGTTCTTTCCTGCGTTATCCCCTGAT
TCTGTGGATAACCGTATTACCGCCTTTGAGTGAGCTGATACCGCTCGCCGCAGCCGAACGACCGAGCGCA
GCGAGTCAGTGAGCGAGGAAGCGGAAGAGCGCCCAATACGCAAACCGCCTCTCCCCGCGCGTTGGCCGAT
TCATTAATGCAGCTGGCACGACAGGTTTCCCGACTGGAAAGCGGGCAGTGAGCGCAACGCAATTAATGTG
AGTTAGCTCACTCATTAGGCACCCCAGGCTTTACACTTTATGCTTCCGGCTCGTATGTTGTGTGGAATTG
TGAGCGGATAACAATTTCACACAGGAAACAGCTATGACCATGATTACGCCAAGCGCGCAATTAACCCTCA
CTAAAGGGAACAAAAGCTGGAGCTGCAAGCTTAATGTAGTCTTATGCAATACTCTTGTAGTCTTGCAACA
TGGTAACGATGAGTTAGCAACATGCCTTACAAGGAGAGAAAAAGCACCGTGCATGCCGATTGGTGGAAGT
AAGGTGGTACGATCGTGCCTTATTAGGAAGGCAACAGACGGGTCTGACATGGATTGGACGAACCACTGAA
TTGCCGCATTGCAGAGATATTGTATTTAAGTGCCTAGCTCGATACATAAACGGGTCTCTCTGGTTAGACC
AGATCTGAGCCTGGGAGCTCTCTGGCTAACTAGGGAACCCACTGCTTAAGCCTCAATAAAGCTTGCCTTG
AGTGCTTCAAGTAGTGTGTGCCCGTCTGTTGTGTGACTCTGGTAACTAGAGATCCCTCAGACCCTTTTAG
TCAGTGTGGAAAATCTCTAGCAGTGGCGCCCGAACAGGGACTTGAAAGCGAAAGGGAAACCAGAGGAGCT
CTCTCGACGCAGGACTCGGCTTGCTGAAGCGCGCACGGCAAGAGGCGAGGGGCGGCGACTGGTGAGTACG
CCAAAAATTTTGACTAGCGGAGGCTAGAAGGAGAGAGATGGGTGCGAGAGCGTCAGTATTAAGCGGGGGA
GAATTAGATCGCGATGGGAAAAAATTCGGTTAAGGCCAGGGGGAAAGAAAAAATATAAATTAAAACATAT
AGTATGGGCAAGCAGGGAGCTAGAACGATTCGCAGTTAATCCTGGCCTGTTAGAAACATCAGAAGGCTGT
AGACAAATACTGGGACAGCTACAACCATCCCTTCAGACAGGATCAGAAGAACTTAGATCATTATATAATA
CAGTAGCAACCCTCTATTGTGTGCATCAAAGGATAGAGATAAAAGACACCAAGGAAGCTTTAGACAAGAT
AGAGGAAGAGCAAAACAAAAGTAAGACCACCGCACAGCAAGCGGCCGCTGATCTTCAGACCTGGAGGAGG
AGATATGAGGGACAATTGGAGAAGTGAATTATATAAATATAAAGTAGTAAAAATTGAACCATTAGGAGTA
GCACCCACCAAGGCAAAGAGAAGAGTGGTGCAGAGAGAAAAAAGAGCAGTGGGAATAGGAGCTTTGTTCC
TTGGGTTCTTGGGAGCAGCAGGAAGCACTATGGGCGCAGCGTCAATGACGCTGACGGTACAGGCCAGACA
ATTATTGTCTGGTATAGTGCAGCAGCAGAACAATTTGCTGAGGGCTATTGAGGCGCAACAGCATCTGTTG
CAACTCACAGTCTGGGGCATCAAGCAGCTCCAGGCAAGAATCCTGGCTGTGGAAAGATACCTAAAGGATC
AACAGCTCCTGGGGATTTGGGGTTGCTCTGGAAAACTCATTTGCACCACTGCTGTGCCTTGGAATGCTAG
TTGGAGTAATAAATCTCTGGAACAGATTTGGAATCACACGACCTGGATGGAGTGGGACAGAGAAATTAAC
AATTACACAAGCTTAATACACTCCTTAATTGAAGAATCGCAAAACCAGCAAGAAAAGAATGAACAAGAAT
TATTGGAATTAGATAAATGGGCAAGTTTGTGGAATTGGTTTAACATAACAAATTGGCTGTGGTATATAAA
ATTATTCATAATGATAGTAGGAGGCTTGGTAGGTTTAAGAATAGTTTTTGCTGTACTTTCTATAGTGAAT
AGAGTTAGGCAGGGATATT
Features (pLannotate 1.2.2; 32 found; start..end, strand, type, name):
     18..118     +  CDS            Rev (fragment): human immunodeficiency virus 1 (HIV-1) Rev protein; rev; enhances nuclear export of unspliced and incompletely spliced viral mRNAs
    137..253     +  misc_feature   cPPT/CTS: central polypurine tract and central termination sequence of HIV-1
    287..307     +  protein_bind   attB4: mutant version of attB; core recombination site for the Gateway® BP reaction BP Clonase™
    307..1518    +  promoter       UbC promoter: human ubiquitin C promoter
   1522..1540    -  protein_bind   attB5 (fragment): mutant version of attB; core recombination site for the Gateway® BP reaction BP Clonase™
   1555..2325    +  CDS            miniTurbo: N-terminally truncated mutant of the E. coli biotin ligase BioID engineered for improved catalytic efficiency (Branon et al., 2018)
   2374..2398    +  protein_bind   attB1: mutant version of attB; recombination site for the Gateway® BP reaction BP Clonase™
   2404..4446    +  CDS            PAK6: PAK6_HUMAN - Also known as PAK5. Experimental evidence at protein level: Swiss-Prot protein existence level 1. Serine/threonine protein kinase that plays a role in the regulation of gene transcription. The kinase activity is induced by various effectors including AR or MAP2K6/MAPKK6. Phosphorylates the DNA-binding domain of androgen receptor/AR and thereby inhibits AR- mediated transcription. Inhibits also ESR1-mediated transcription. May play a role in cytoskeleton regulation by interacting with IQGAP1. May protect cells from apoptosis through phosphorylation of BAD. From Homo sapiens (Human)
   4451..4475    -  protein_bind   attB2: mutant version of attB; recombination site for the Gateway® BP reaction BP Clonase™
   4505..5093    +  misc_feature   WPRE: woodchuck hepatitis virus posttranscriptional regulatory element
   5107..5606    +  promoter       PGK promoter: mouse phosphoglycerate kinase 1 promoter
   5627..6226    +  CDS            PuroR: puromycin N-acetyltransferase; pac from Streptomyces alboniger; confers resistance to puromycin
   6294..6431    +  CDS            nef (fragment): NEF_HV1LA - Experimental evidence at protein level: Swiss-Prot protein existence level 1. Extracellular Nef protein targets CD4(+) T-lymphocytes for apoptosis by interacting with CXCR4 surface receptors. From Human immunodeficiency virus type 1 group M subtype B (isolate Lai) (HIV-1).
   6417..6597    +  LTR            5' LTR (truncated): truncated 5' long terminal repeat (LTR) from HIV-1
   6669..6790    +  polyA_signal   SV40 poly(A) signal: SV40 polyadenylation signal
   6830..6965    +  rep_origin     SV40 ori: SV40 origin of replication
   6986..7004    -  promoter       T7 promoter: promoter for bacteriophage T7 RNA polymerase
   7012..7167    +  CDS            lacZα (fragment): LacZα fragment of β-galactosidase; lacZ fragment
   7172..7600    +  rep_origin     f1 ori (sequence partly withheld): f1 bacteriophage origin of replication; arrow indicates direction of (+) strand synthesis
   7653..7757    +  promoter       AmpR promoter: bla
   7758..8618    +  CDS            AmpR: β-lactamase; bla; confers resistance to ampicillin, carbenicillin, and related antibiotics
   8789..9377    +  rep_origin     ori: high-copy-number ColE1/pMB1/pBR322/pUC origin of replication
   9560..9652    +  CDS            lacI (fragment): lac repressor; lacI; The lac repressor binds to the lac operator to inhibit transcription in E. coli. This inhibition can be relieved by adding lactose or isopropyl-β-D-thiogalactopyranoside (IPTG).
   9665..9686    +  protein_bind   CAP binding site: CAP binding activates transcription in the presence of cAMP. E. coli catabolite activator protein
   9701..9731    +  promoter       lac promoter: promoter for the E. coli lac operon
   9735..9757    +  protein_bind   lac operator (fragment): The lac repressor binds to the lac operator to inhibit transcription in E. coli. This inhibition can be relieved by adding lactose or isopropyl-β-D-thiogalactopyranoside (IPTG). lac repressor encoded by lacI
   9800..9818    +  promoter       T3 promoter: promoter for bacteriophage T3 RNA polymerase
   9846..10072   +  promoter       RSV promoter: Rous sarcoma virus enhancer/promoter
  10073..10253   +  LTR            5' LTR (truncated): truncated 5' long terminal repeat (LTR) from HIV-1
  10300..10425   +  misc_feature   HIV-1 Ψ: packaging signal of human immunodeficiency virus type 1
  10409..10772   +  CDS            HIV-1 gag (fragment): gag protein from human immunodeficiency virus 1; gag
  10918..11151   +  misc_feature   RRE: The Rev response element (RRE) of HIV-1 allows for Rev-dependent mRNA export from the nucleus to the cytoplasm.
