[The description below was written by a language model from this plasmid's Addgene catalogue record and pLannotate feature annotations shown in this document.]
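Description:
p663-UBC-miniTurbo-V5-PAK6_IDG-K is a lentiviral mammalian expression clone built on the pDest663 Gateway destination backbone, carrying human PAK6 fused at its N-terminus to the miniTurbo biotin ligase and a V5 epitope. It is propagated in E. coli under ampicillin selection (AmpR). The feature table annotates a ColE1/pUC-type origin, although the catalogue lists the plasmid as low copy. An f1 origin, an SV40 origin and remnants of a lac/T7/T3 cloning region are also present. The sequenced record is about 11.5 kb.

The viral transfer cassette has a third-generation-style layout. An RSV promoter drives a truncated HIV-1 5' LTR, followed by the Ψ packaging signal with a partial gag fragment, the RRE for Rev-dependent export of the genomic RNA, and the cPPT/CTS. A second truncated LTR and an SV40 polyadenylation signal lie downstream. Within this frame, multisite Gateway recombination left attB4, attB5, attB1 and attB2 scars that separate three modules: the human ubiquitin C promoter, the miniTurbo coding sequence, and the PAK6 open reading frame. The V5 tag is listed in the catalogue but was not separately annotated; it presumably lies in the short gap between miniTurbo and attB1. A WPRE follows the fusion to enhance transcript expression. A mouse PGK promoter then drives puromycin N-acetyltransferase for selection of transduced cells.

The construct was made within a programme that develops tools for understudied kinases. It is intended for proximity-dependent biotinylation proteomics, in which miniTurbo biotinylates proteins near PAK6 so they can be captured and identified to map its protein-proximity network.
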