Addgene plasmid #170595: p663-UBC-miniTurbo-V5-PAK6_IDG-K
Purpose: Gateway destination clone of PAK6 (human) tagged with N-terminal miniTurbo-V5 for generating protein-proximity networks using proximity-dependent biotinylation proteomics
Depositing lab: Ben Major. Depositing organization: Washington University in Saint Louis.
Backbone
  Vector backbone: pDest663
  Backbone manufacturer: PEL
  Backbone size w/o insert (bp): 9019
  Vector type: Mammalian Expression, Lentiviral ; Gateway Destination
  Selectable markers: Puromycin
Growth in bacteria
  Bacterial resistance: Ampicillin, 100 μg/mL
  Growth temperature: 30°C
  Growth strain: DH10B
  Copy number: Low Copy
Gene/Insert
  Gene/Insert name: miniTurbo-V5-PAK6 (alt name: miniTurbo-V5)
  Species: H. sapiens (human)
  Entrez Gene: BUB1B-PAK6 (a.k.a. PAK-5, PAK-6, PAK5, PAK6)
  Promoter: Ubiquitin
  Tag / fusion protein: miniTurbo-V5 (N terminal on insert)
  Cloning method: Gateway Cloning
  Sequencing primers: 5′ TGAAGCTCCGGTTTTGAACT; 3′ AATAGACCCGTGAAGCTGATC
Terms and licenses: Academic/Nonprofit Terms; Industry Terms: Not Available to Industry
Depositor comments: These plasmids were generated as part of the Illuminating the Druggable Genome (IDG) program sponsored by the NIH Common Fund. The goal of this program is to identify, gather, and distribute information and resources for proteins that currently are not well-studied yet belong to commonly drug-targeted protein families: protein kinases, non-olfactory G-protein coupled receptors (GPCRs), and ion channels. The IDG program is designed to develop fundamental research tools for understudied proteins, elucidate their function, and disseminate the IDG-related resources and data to the greater scientific community. These lentiviral gateway destination plasmids were generated, as part of the Kinase-Data and Resource Generating Center (DRGC), using the single fragment or multisite gateway cloning technology. They were used for generating proteomics-based protein-interaction and protein-proximity networks that can be accessed through the kinase-DRGC website https://darkkinome.org/. Each plasmid has either an N- or C-terminal fusion protein (Flag/ V5/V5-miniTurbo/V5-TurboID/miniTurbo-V5/TurboID-V5) tagged understudied kinase driven under either a CMV or Ubiquitin (UBC) promoter. All inserts in the pENTR plasmids used to generate the deposited destination plasmids were end-sequenced and insert size validated prior to multi-site gateway cloning. The combined insert size of the single fragment or three fragment destination plasmids were confirmed by restriction digestion (BsrGI, and EcoRV for pDest667; BsrGI, EcoRV, and BstZ17I for pDest663; and BsrGI for pHAGE) and all plasmids were partially sequenced to ensure in-frame ORFs and fusion tags.
How to cite: p663-UBC-miniTurbo-V5-PAK6_IDG-K was a gift from Ben Major (Addgene plasmid # 170595 ; http://n2t.net/addgene:170595 ; RRID:Addgene_170595)
